>Addgene plasmid #89696 | pFosill-2 | depositor full sequence | sequence record 173838 | pFosill-2 sequence 9902 bps
TCCAGCATGCACGTGGAGATCGGAAGAGCACACGTCTGAACTCCAGTCACATCCTCAGCAGTGTCGTATG
CCGTCTTCTGCTTGAGATCCTATAGTGTCACCTAAATCGTATGCGGCCGCCCGGGCCGTCGACCAATTCT
CATGTTTGACAGCTTATCATCGAATTTCTGCCATTCATCCGCTTATTATCACTTATTCAGGCGTAGCACC
AGGCGTTTAAGGGCACCAATAACTGCCTTAAAAAAATTACGCCCCGCCCTGCCACTCATCGCAGTACTGT
TGTAATTCATTAAGCATTCTGCCGACATGGAAGCCATCACAGACGGCATGATGAACCTGAATCGCCAGCG
GCATCAGCACCTTGTCGCCTTGCGTATAATATTTGCCCATGGTGAAAACGGGGGCGAAGAAGTTGTCCAT
ATTGGCCACGTTTAAATCAAAACTGGTGAAACTCACCCAGGGATTGGCTGAGACGAAAAACATATTCTCA
ATAAACCCTTTAGGGAAATAGGCCAGGTTTTCACCGTAACACGCCACATCTTGCGAATATATGTGTAGAA
ACTGCCGGAAATCGTCGTGGTATTCACTCCAGAGCGATGAAAACGTTTCAGTTTGCTCATGGAAAACGGT
GTAACAAGGGTGAACACTATCCCATATCACCAGCTCACCGTCTTTCATTGCCATACGGAATTCCGGATGA
GCATTCATCAGGCGGGCAAGAATGTGAATAAAGGCCGGATAAAACTTGTGCTTATTTTTCTTTACGGTCT
TTAAAAAGGCCGTAATATCCAGCTGAACGGTCTGGTTATAGGTACATTGAGCAACTGACTGAAATGCCTC
AAAATGTTCTTTACGATGCCATTGGGATATATCAACGGTGGTATATCCAGTGATTTTTTTCTCCATTTTA
GCTTCCTTAGCTCCTGAAAATCTCGATAACTCAAAAAATACGCCCGGTAGTGATCTTATTTCATTATGGT
GAAAGTTGGAACCTCTTACGTGCCGATCAACGTCTCATTTTCGCCAAAAGTTGGCCCAGGGCTTCCCGGT
ATCAACAGGGACACCAGGATTTATTTATTCTGCGAAGTGATCTTCCGTCACAGGTATTTATTCGCGATAA
GCTCATGGAGCGGCGTAACCGTCGCACAGGAAGGACAGAGAAAGCGCGGATCTGGGAAGTGACGGACAGA
ACGGTCAGGACCTGGATTGGGGAGGCGGTTGCCGCCGCTGCTGCTGACGGTGTGACGTTCTCTGTTCCGG
TCACACCACATACGTTCCGCCATTCCTATGCGATGCACATGCTGTATGCCGGTATACCGCTGAAAGTTCT
GCAAAGCCTGATGGGACATAAGTCCATCAGTTCAACGGAAGTCTACACGAAGGTTTTTGCGCTGGATGTG
GCTGCCCGGCACCGGGTGCAGTTTGCGATGCCGGAGTCTGATGCGGTTGCGATGCTGAAACAATTATCCT
GAGAATAAATGCCTTGGCCTTTATATGGAAATGTGGAACTGAGTGGATATGCTGTTTTTGTCTGTTAAAC
AGAGAAGCTGGCTGTTATCCACTGAGAAGCGAACGAAACAGTCGGGAAAATCTCCCATTATCGTAGAGAT
CCGCATTATTAATCTCAGGAGCCTGTGTAGCGTTTATAGGAAGTAGTGTTCTGTCATGATGCCTGCAAGC
GGTAACGAAAACGATTTGAATATGCCTTCAGGAACAATAGAAATCTTCGTGCGGTGTTACGTTGAAGTGG
AGCGGATTATGTCAGCAATGGACAGAACAACCTAATGAACACAGAACCATGATGTGGTCTGTCCTTTTAC
AGCCAGTAGGCTCGCCGCAGTCGAGCGACGGCGAAGCCCTCGAGTGAGCGAGGAAGCACCAGGGAACAGC
ACTTATATATTCTGCTTACACACGATGCCTGAAAAAACTTCCCTTGGGGTTATCCACTTATCCACGGGGA
TATTTTTATAATTATTTTTTTTATAGTTTTTAGATCTTCTTTTTTAGAGCGCCTTGTAGGCCTTTATCCA
TGCTGGTTCTAGAGAAGGTGTTGTGACAAATTGCCCTTTCAGTGTGACAAATCACCCTCAAATGACAGTC
CTGTCTGTGACAAATTGCCCTTAACCCTGTGACAAATTGCCCTCAGAAGAAGCTGTTTTTTCACAAAGTT
ATCCCTGCTTATTGACTCTTTTTTATTTAGTGTGACAATCTAAAAACTTGTCACACTTCACATGGATCTG
TCATGGCGGAAACAGCGGTTATCAATCACAAGAAACGTAAAAATAGCCCGCGAATCGTCCAGTCAAACGA
CCTCACTGAGGCGGCATATAGTCTCTCCCGGGATCAAAAACGTATGCTGTATCTGTTCGTTGACCAGATC
AGAAAATCTGATGGCACCCTACAGGAACATGACGGTATCTGCGAGATCCATGTTGCTAAATATGCTGAAA
TATTCGGATTGACCTCTGCGGAAGCCAGTAAGGATATACGGCAGGCATTGAAGAGTTTCGCGGGGAAGGA
AGTGGTTTTTTATCGCCCTGAAGAGGATGCCGGCGATGAAAAAGGCTATGAATCTTTTCCTTGGTTTATC
AAACGTGCGCACAGTCCATCCAGAGGGCTTTACAGTGTACATATCAACCCATATCTCATTCCCTTCTTTA
TCGGGTTACAGAACCGGTTTACGCAGTTTCGGCTTAGTGAAACAAAAGAAATCACCAATCCGTATGCCAT
GCGTTTATACGAATCCCTGTGTCAGTATCGTAAGCCGGATGGCTCAGGCATCGTCTCTCTGAAAATCGAC
TGGATCATAGAGCGTTACCAGCTGCCTCAAAGTTACCAGCGTATGCCTGACTTCCGCCGCCGCTTCCTGC
AGGTCTGTGTTAATGAGATCAACAGCAGAACTCCAATGCGCCTCTCATACATTGAGAAAAAGAAAGGCCG
CCAGACGACTCATATCGTATTTTCCTTCCGCGATATCACTTCCATGACGACAGGATAGTCTGAGGGTTAT
CTGTCACAGATTTGAGGGTGGTTCGTCACATTTGTTCTGACCTACTGAGGGTAATTTGTCACAGTTTTGC
TGTTTCCTTCAGCCTGCATGGATTTTCTCATACTTTTTGAACTGTAATTTTTAAGGAAGCCAAATTTGAG
GGCAGTTTGTCACAGTTGATTTCCTTCTCTTTCCCTTCGTCATGTGACCTGATATCGGGGGTTAGTTCGT
CATCATTGATGAGGGTTGATTATCACAGTTTATTACTCTGAATTGGCTATCCGCGTGTGTACCTCTACCT
GGAGTTTTTCCCACGGTGGATATTTCTTCTTGCGCTGAGCGTAAGAGCTATCTGACAGAACAGTTCTTCT
TTGCTTCCTCGCCAGTTCGCTCGCTATGCTCGGTTACACGGCTGCGGCGAGCGCTAGTGATAATAAGTGA
CTGAGGTATGTGCTCTTCTTATCTCCTTTTGTAGTGTTGCTCTTATTTTAAACAACTTTGCGGTTTTTTG
ATGACTTTGCGATTTTGTTGTTGCTTTGCAGTAAATTGCAAGATTTAATAAAAAAACGCAAAGCAATGAT
TAAAGGATGTTCAGAATGAAACTCATGGAAACACTTAACCAGTGCATAAACGCTGGTCATGAAATGACGA
AGGCTATCGCCATTGCACAGTTTAATGATGACAGCCCGGAAGCGAGGAAAATAACCCGGCGCTGGAGAAT
AGGTGAAGCAGCGGATTTAGTTGGGGTTTCTTCTCAGGCTATCAGAGATGCCGAGAAAGCAGGGCGACTA
CCGCACCCGGATATGGAAATTCGAGGACGGGTTGAGCAACGTGTTGGTTATACAATTGAACAAATTAATC
ATATGCGTGATGTGTTTGGTACGCGATTGCGACGTGCTGAAGACGTATTTCCACCGGTGATCGGGGTTGC
TGCCCATAAAGGTGGCGTTTACAAAACCTCAGTTTCTGTTCATCTTGCTCAGGATCTGGCTCTGAAGGGG
CTACGTGTTTTGCTCGTGGAAGGTAACGACCCCCAGGGAACAGCCTCAATGTATCACGGATGGGTACCAG
ATCTTCATATTCATGCAGAAGACACTCTCCTGCCTTTCTATCTTGGGGAAAAGGACGATGTCACTTATGC
AATAAAGCCCACTTGCTGGCCGGGGCTTGACATTATTCCTTCCTGTCTGGCTCTGCACCGTATTGAAACT
GAGTTAATGGGCAAATTTGATGAAGGTAAACTGCCCACCGATCCACACCTGATGCTCCGACTGGCCATTG
AAACTGTTGCTCATGACTATGATGTCATAGTTATTGACAGCGCGCCTAACCTGGGTATCGGCACGATTAA
TGTCGTATGTGCTGCTGATGTGCTGATTGTTCCCACGCCTGCTGAGTTGTTTGACTACACCTCCGCACTG
CAGTTTTTCGATATGCTTCGTGATCTGCTCAAGAACGTTGATCTTAAAGGGTTCGAGCCTGATGTACGTA
TTTTGCTTACCAAATACAGCAATAGTAATGGCTCTCAGTCCCCGTGGATGGAGGAGCAAATTCGGGATGC
CTGGGGAAGCATGGTTCTAAAAAATGTTGTACGTGAAACGGATGAAGTTGGTAAAGGTCAGATCCGGATG
AGAACTGTTTTTGAACAGGCCATTGATCAACGCTCTTCAACTGGTGCCTGGAGAAATGCTCTTTCTATTT
GGGAACCTGTCTGCAATGAAATTTTCGATCGTCTGATTAAACCACGCTGGGAGATTAGATAATGAAGCGT
GCGCCTGTTATTCCAAAACATACGCTCAATACTCAACCGGTTGAAGATACTTCGTTATCGACACCAGCTG
CCCCGATGGTGGATTCGTTAATTGCGCGCGTAGGAGTAATGGCTCGCGGTAATGCCATTACTTTGCCTGT
ATGTGGTCGGGATGTGAAGTTTACTCTTGAAGTGCTCCGGGGTGATAGTGTTGAGAAGACCTCTCGGGTA
TGGTCAGGTAATGAACGTGACCAGGAGCTGCTTACTGAGGACGCACTGGATGATCTCATCCCTTCTTTTC
TACTGACTGGTCAACAGACACCGGCGTTCGGTCGAAGAGTATCTGGTGTCATAGAAATTGCCGATGGGAG
TCGCCGTCGTAAAGCTGCTGCACTTACCGAAAGTGATTATCGTGTTCTGGTTGGCGAGCTGGATGATGAG
CAGATGGCTGCATTATCCAGATTGGGTAACGATTATCGCCCAACAAGTGCTTATGAACGTGGTCAGCGTT
ATGCAAGCCGATTGCAGAATGAATTTGCTGGAAATATTTCTGCGCTGGCTGATGCGGAAAATATTTCACG
TAAGATTATTACCCGCTGTATCAACACCGCCAAATTGCCTAAATCAGTTGTTGCTCTTTTTTCTCACCCC
GGTGAACTATCTGCCCGGTCAGGTGATGCACTTCAAAAAGCCTTTACAGATAAAGAGGAATTACTTAAGC
AGCAGGCATCTAACCTTCATGAGCAGAAAAAAGCTGGGGTGATATTTGAAGCTGAAGAAGTTATCACTCT
TTTAACTTCTGTGCTTAAAACGTCATCTGCATCAAGAACTAGTTTAAGCTCACGACATCAGTTTGCTCCT
GGAGCGACAGTATTGTATAAGGGCGATAAAATGGTGCTTAACCTGGACAGGTCTCGTGTTCCAACTGAGT
GTATAGAGAAAATTGAGGCCATTCTTAAGGAACTTGAAAAGCCAGCACCCTGATGCGACCACGTTTTAGT
CTACGTTTATCTGTCTTTACTTAATGTCCTTTGTTACAGGCCAGAAAGCATAACTGGCCTGAATATTCTC
TCTGGGCCCACTGTTCCACTTGTATCGTCGGTCTGATAATCAGACTGGGACCACGGTCCCACTCGTATCG
TCGGTCTGATTATTAGTCTGGGACCACGGTCCCACTCGTATCGTCGGTCTGATTATTAGTCTGGGACCAC
GGTCCCACTCGTATCGTCGGTCTGATAATCAGACTGGGACCACGGTCCCACTCGTATCGTCGGTCTGATT
ATTAGTCTGGGACCATGGTCCCACTCGTATCGTCGGTCTGATTATTAGTCTGGGACCACGGTCCCACTCG
TATCGTCGGTCTGATTATTAGTCTGGAACCACGGTCCCACTCGTATCGTCGGTCTGATTATTAGTCTGGG
ACCACGGTCCCACTCGTATCGTCGGTCTGATTATTAGTCTGGGACCACGATCCCACTCGTGTTGTCGGTC
TGATTATCGGTCTGGGACCACGGTCCCACTTGTATTGTCGATCAGACTATCAGCGTGAGACTACGATTCC
ATCAATGCCTGTCAAGGGCAAGTATTGACATGTCGTCGTAACCTGTAGAACGGAGTAACCTCGGTGTGCG
GTTGTATGCCTGCTGTGGATTGCTGCTGTGTCCTGCTTATCCACAACATTTTGCGCACGGTTATGTGGAC
AAAATACCTGGTTACCCAGGCCGTGCCGGCACGTTAACCGGGCTGCATCCGATGCAAGTGTGTCGCTGTC
GACGAGCTCGCGAGCTCGGACATGAGGTTGCCCCGTATTCAGTGTCGCTGATTTGTATTGTCTGAAGTTG
TTTTTACGTTAAGTTGATGCAGATCAATTAATACGATACCTGCGTCATAATTGATTATTTGACGTGGTTT
GATGGCCTCCACGCACGTTGTGATATGTAGATGATAATCATTATCACTTTACGGGTCCTTTCCGGTGATC
CGACAGGTTACGGGGCGGCGACCTCGCGGGTTTTCGCTATTTATGAAAATTTTCCGGTTTAAGGCGTTTC
CGTTCTTCTTCGTCATAACTTAATGTTTTTATTTAAAATACCCTCTGAAAAGAAAGGAAACGACAGGTGC
TGAAAGCGAGGCTTTTTGGCCTCTGTCGTTTCCTTTCTCTGTTTTTGTCCGTGGAATGAACAATGGAAGT
CCTGGCGTAATAGCGAAGAGGCCCGCACCGATCGCCCTTCCCAACAGTTGCGCAGCCTGAATGGCGAATG
GCGCCTGATGCGGTATTTTCTCCTTACGCATCTGTGCGGTATTTCACACCGCATATGGTGCACTCTCAGT
ACAATCTGCTCTGATGCCGCATAGTTAAGCCAGCCCCGACACCCGCCAACACCCGCTGACGCGCCCTGAC
GGGCTTGTCTGCTCCCGGCATCCGCTTACAGACAAGCTGTGACCGTCTCCGGGAGCTGCATGTGTCAGAG
GTTTTCACCGTCATCACCGAAACGCGCGAGACGAAAGGGCCTCGTGATACGCCTATTTTTATAGGTTAAT
GTCATGATAATAATGGTTTCTTAGACGTCAGGTGGCACTTTTCGGGGAAATGTGCGCGGAACCCCTATTT
GTTTATTTTTCTAAATACATTCAAATATGTATCCGCTCATGAGACAATAACCCTGATAAATGCTTCAATA
ATATTGAAAAAGGAAGAGTATGAGTATTCAACATTTCCGTGTCGCCCTTATTCCCTTTTTTGCGGCATTT
TGCCTTCCTGTTTTTGCTCACCCAGAAACGCTGGTGAAAGTAAAAGATGCTGAAGATCAGTTGGGTGCAC
GAGTGGGTTACATCGAACTGGATCTCAACAGCGGTAAGATCCTTGAGAGTTTTCGCCCCGAAGAACGTTT
TCCAATGATGAGCACTTTTAAAGTTCTGCTATGTGGCGCGGTATTATCCCGTATTGACGCCGGGCAAGAG
CAACTCGGTCGCCGCATACACTATTCTCAGAATGACTTGGTTGAGTACTCACCAGTCACAGAAAAGCATC
TTACGGATGGCATGACAGTAAGAGAATTATGCAGTGCTGCCATAACCATGAGTGATAACACTGCGGCCAA
CTTACTTCTGACAACGATCGGAGGACCGAAGGAGCTAACCGCTTTTTTGCACAACATGGGGGATCATGTA
ACTCGCCTTGATCGTTGGGAACCGGAGCTGAATGAAGCCATACCAAACGACGAGCGTGACACCACGATGC
CTGTAGCAATGGCAACAACGTTGCGCAAACTATTAACTGGCGAACTACTTACTCTAGCTTCCCGGCAACA
ATTAATAGACTGGATGGAGGCGGATAAAGTTGCAGGACCACTTCTGCGCTCGGCCCTTCCGGCTGGCTGG
TTTATTGCTGATAAATCTGGAGCCGGTGAGCGTGGGTCTCGCGGTATCATTGCAGCACTGGGGCCAGATG
GTAAGCCCTCCCGTATCGTAGTTATCTACACGACGGGGAGTCAGGCAACTATGGATGAACGAAATAGACA
GATCGCTGAGATAGGTGCCTCACTGATTAAGCATTGGTAACTGTCAGACCAAGTTTACTCATATATACTT
TAGATTGATTTAAAACTTCATTTTTAATTTAAAAGGATCTAGGTGAAGATCCTTTTTGATAATCTCATGA
CCAAAATCCCTTAACGTGAGTTTTCGTTCCACTGAGCGTCAGACCCCGTAGAAAAGATCAAAGGATCTTC
TTGAGATCCTTTTTTTCTGCGCGTAATCTGCTGCTTGCAAACAAAAAAACCACCGCTACCAGCGGTGGTT
TGTTTGCCGGATCAAGAGCTACCAACTCTTTTTCCGAAGGTAACTGGCTTCAGCAGAGCGCAGATACCAA
ATACTGTCCTTCTAGTGTAGCCGTAGTTAGGCCACCACTTCAAGAACTCTGTAGCACCGCCTACATACCT
CGCTCTGCTAATCCTGTTACCAGTGGCTGCTGCCAGTGGCGATAAGTCGTGTCTTACCGGGTTGGACTCA
AGACGATAGTTACCGGATAAGGCGCAGCGGTCGGGCTGAACGGGGGGTTCGTGCACACAGCCCAGCTTGG
AGCGAACGACCTACACCGAACTGAGATACCTACAGCGTGAGCATTGAGAAAGCGCCACGCTTCCCGAAGG
GAGAAAGGCGGACAGGTATCCGGTAAGCGGCAGGGTCGGAACAGGAGAGCGCACGAGGGAGCTTCCAGGG
GGAAACGCCTGGTATCTTTATAGTCCTGTCGGGTTTCGCCACCTCTGACTTGAGCGTCGATTTTTGTGAT
GCTCGTCAGGGGGGCGGAGCCTATGGAAAAACGCCAGCAACGCGGCCTTTTTACGGTTCCTGGCCTTTTG
CTGGCCTTTTGCTCACATGTTCTTTCCTGCGTTATCCCCTGATTCTGTGGATAACCGTATTACCGCCTTT
GAGTGAGCTGATACCGCTCGCCGCAGCCGAACGACCGAGCGCAGCGAGTCAGTGAGCGAGGAAGCGGAAG
AGCGCCCAATACGCAAACCGCCTCTCCCCGCGCGTTGGCCGATTCATTAATGCAGCTTGCGCCGTTCCAC
TTCGATGCGTCAGTGAAGCGACATGAGGTTGCCCCGTATTCAGTGTCGCTGATTTGTATTGTCTGAAGTT
GTTTTTACGTTAAGTTGATGCAGATCAATTAATACGATACCTGCGTCATAATTGATTATTTGACGTGGTT
TGATGGCCTCCACGCACGTTGTGATATGTAGATGATAATCATTATCACTTTACGGGTCCTTTCCGGTGAT
CCGACAGGTTACGGGGCGGCGACCTCGCGGGTTTTCGCTATTTATGAAAATTTTCCGGTTTAAGGCGTTT
CCGTTCTTCTTCGTCATAACTTAATGTTTTTATTTAAAATACCCTCTGAAAAGAAAGGAAACGACAGGTG
CTGAAAGCGAGCTTTTTGGCCTCTGTCGTTTCCTTTCTCTGTTTTTGTCCGTGGAATGAACAATGGAAGT
CCGAGCTCATCGCTAATAACTTCGTATAGCATACATTATACGAAGTTATATTCGATGCGGCCGCTAATAC
GACTCACTATAGGGAGAAGCTTAATGATACGGCGACCACCGACACTGCTGAGGACACTCTTTCCCTACAC
GACGCTCTTCCGATCTCCACGTGCATGCTGGA
Features (pLannotate 1.2.2; 23 found; start..end, strand, type, name):
     90..107     -  promoter       SP6 promoter (fragment): promoter for bacteriophage SP6 RNA polymerase
    146..163     +  promoter       tet promoter (fragment): E. coli promoter for tetracycline efflux protein gene
    247..906     -  CDS            CmR: chloramphenicol acetyltransferase; cat; confers resistance to chloramphenicol
    907..1009    -  promoter       cat promoter: promoter of the E. coli cat gene encoding chloramphenicol acetyltransferase
   1125..1469    +  CDS            resD (fragment): REDF_ECOLI - Also known as D. Protein inferred from homology: Swiss-Prot protein existence level 3. Acts as a repressor of transcription and as a site-specific resolvase that cleaves at the RfsF site. From Escherichia coli (strain K12).
   1933..2152    +  rep_origin     ori2: secondary origin of replication for the bacterial F plasmid; also known as oriS
   2243..2998    +  CDS            repE: replication initiation protein for the bacterial F plasmid; repE
   3001..3251    +  misc_feature   incC: incC; incompatibility region of the bacterial F plasmid
   3577..4752    +  CDS            sopA: partitioning protein for the bacterial F plasmid; sopA
   4752..5723    +  CDS            sopB: partitioning protein for the bacterial F plasmid; sopB
   5796..6269    +  misc_feature   sopC: sopC; centromere-like partitioning region of the bacterial F plasmid
   6369..6515    +  CDS            yuaZ (fragment): YUAZ_ECO57 - Protein predicted: Swiss-Prot protein existence level 4. From Escherichia coli O157:H7.
   6529..6928    -  misc_feature   cos: lambda cos site; allows packaging into phage lambda particles
   6932..6998    +  CDS            lacZα (fragment): LacZα fragment of β-galactosidase; lacZ fragment
   7004..7103    -  misc_feature   bom (fragment): basis of mobility region from pBR322
   7205..7240    -  CDS            rop (fragment): Rop protein, which maintains plasmids at low copy number; rop
   7335..7439    +  promoter       AmpR promoter: bla
   7440..8300    +  CDS            AmpR: β-lactamase; bla; confers resistance to ampicillin, carbenicillin, and related antibiotics
   8471..9059    +  rep_origin     ori: high-copy-number ColE1/pMB1/pBR322/pUC origin of replication
   9242..9297    +  CDS            lacI (fragment): lac repressor; lacI; The lac repressor binds to the lac operator to inhibit transcription in E. coli. This inhibition can be relieved by adding lactose or isopropyl-β-D-thiogalactopyranoside (IPTG).
   9330..9728    -  misc_feature   cos: lambda cos site; allows packaging into phage lambda particles
   9746..9779    +  protein_bind   loxP: Cre-mediated recombination occurs in the 8-bp core sequence (GCATACAT). Cre recombinase
   9795..9813    +  promoter       T7 promoter: promoter for bacteriophage T7 RNA polymerase
