[The description below was written by a language model from this plasmid's Addgene catalogue record and pLannotate feature annotations shown in this document.]
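Description:
pFosill-2 is an empty fosmid cloning backbone derived from pFOS1, built so that large genomic inserts cloned into it can later be converted into libraries sequenceable on Illumina instruments. According to the record, the cloning site was modified by adding Nb.BbvCI nicking sites together with the Illumina SBS3 and SBS8 sequences. These elements are not annotated in the feature table, but their stated role is to place sequencing primer sites and nicking positions immediately next to the ends of a cloned fragment, supporting paired-end reads of fosmid insert termini. No insert is present, and cloning is by restriction enzyme. The catalogue gives a backbone size of 9,738 bp, while the annotated depositor sequence is 9,902 nt.

The feature table shows the dual architecture typical of pFOS1-type vectors. One portion carries the F-plasmid maintenance machinery: ori2 (oriS), repE, incC and the sopA/sopB/sopC partitioning system, along with a chloramphenicol acetyltransferase gene under its cat promoter. These parts support stable, low-copy propagation of large inserts. A second portion, lying between two lambda cos sites, contains a high-copy ColE1/pUC-type origin and an ampicillin resistance gene with its promoter, plus pBR322 remnants (bom and rop fragments). This allows the empty vector to be grown and selected on ampicillin, the resistance listed in the catalogue. The two cos sites allow packaging of ligated vector–insert DNA into lambda phage particles, which selects for fosmid-sized fragments. A loxP site, a T7 promoter and an SP6 promoter fragment lie around the cloning region, and short lacZα, lacI and tet promoter fragments appear to be backbone remnants. Although catalogued as a bacterial expression vector, it serves as a genomic library construction tool.
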