Addgene plasmid #89696: pFosill-2
Purpose: (Empty Backbone) to make Fosmids that can be converted into Illumina sequencable libraries
Depositing lab: Andreas Gnirke. Depositing organization: Broad Institute. Publication: Paired-end sequencing of Fosmid libraries by Illumina. Williams LJ, Tabbaa DG, Li N, Berlin AM, Shea TP, Maccallum I, Lawrence MS, Drier Y, Getz G, Young SK, Jaffe DB, Nusbaum C, Gnirke A. Genome Res. 2012 Nov;22(11):2241-9. doi: 10.1101/gr.138925.112. Epub 2012 Jul 16. PubMed 22800726.
Backbone
  Vector backbone: pFOS1
  Backbone size (bp): 9738
  Modifications to backbone: Inserted Nb.BbvCI nicking sites, SBS3 and SBS8 Illumina sequences into cloning site.
  Vector type: Bacterial Expression
Growth in bacteria
  Bacterial resistance: Ampicillin, 100 μg/mL
  Growth temperature: 30°C
  Growth strain: Stbl2
  Copy number: Unknown
Gene/Insert
  Cloning method: Restriction Enzyme
Terms and licenses: Academic/Nonprofit Terms; Industry Terms: Not Available to Industry
How to cite: pFosill-2 was a gift from Andreas Gnirke (Addgene plasmid # 89696 ; http://n2t.net/addgene:89696 ; RRID:Addgene_89696)
