>Addgene plasmid #89696 | pFosill-2 | addgene partial sequence | sequence record 177103 | Addgene Partial NGS Result
GCCGTCTTCTGCTTGAGATCCTATAGTGTCACCTAAATCGTATGCGGCCGCCCGGGCCGTCGACCAATTC
TCATGTTTGACAGCTTATCATCGAATTTCTGCCATTCATCCGCTTATTATCACTTATTCAGGCGTAGCAA
CCAGGCGTTTAAGGGCACCAATAACTGCCTTAAAAAAATTACGCCCCGCCCTGCCACTCATCGCAGTACT
GTTGTAATTCATTAAGCATTCTGCCGACATGGAAGCCATCACAAACGGCATGATGAACCTGAATCGCCAG
CGGCATCAGCACCTTGTCGCCTTGCGTATAATATTTGCCCATGGTGAAAACGGGGGCGAAGAAGTTGTCC
ATATTGGCCACGTTTAAATCAAAACTGGTGAAACTCACCCAGGGATTGGCTGAGACGAAAAACATATTCT
CAATAAACCCTTTAGGGAAATAGGCCAGGTTTTCACCGTAACACGCCACATCTTGCGAATATATGTGTAG
AAACTGCCGGAAATCGTCGTGGTATTCACTCCAGAGCGATGAAAACGTTTCAGTTTGCTCATGGAAAACG
GTGTAACAAGGGTGAACACTATCCCATATCACCAGCTCACCGTCTTTCATTGCCATACGGAATTCCGGAT
GAGCATTCATCAGGCGGGCAAGAATGTGAATAAAGGCCGGATAAAACTTGTGCTTATTTTTCTTTACGGT
CTTTAAAAAGGCCGTAATATCCAGCTGAACGGTCTGGTTATAGGTACATTGAGCAACTGACTGAAATGCC
TCAAAATGTTCTTTACGATGCCATTGGGATATATCAACGGTGGTATATCCAGTGATTTTTTTCTCCATTT
TAGCTTCCTTAGCTCCTGAAAATCTCGATAACTCAAAAAATACGCCCGGTAGTGATCTTATTTCATTATG
GTGAAAGTTGGAACCTCTTACGTGCCGATCAACGTCTCATTTTCGCCAAAAGTTGGCCCAGGGCTTCCCG
GTATCAACAGGGACACCAGGATTTATTTATTCTGCGAAGTGATCTTCCGTCACAGGTATTTATTCGCGAT
AAGCTCATGGAGCGGCGTAACCGTCGCACAGGAAGGACAGAGAAAGCGCGGATCTGGGAAGTGACGGACA
GAACGGTCAGGACCTGGATTGGGGAGGCGGTTGCCGCCGCTGCTGCTGACGGTGTGACGTTCTCTGTTCC
GGTCACACCACATACGTTCCGCCATTCCTATGCGATGCACATGCTGTATGCCGGTATACCGCTGAAAGTT
CTGCAAAGCCTGATGGGACATAAGTCCATCAGTTCAACGGAAGTCTACACGAAGGTTTTTGCGCTGGATG
TGGCTGCCCGGCACCGGGTGCAGTTTGCGATGCCGGAGTCTGATGCGGTTGCGATGCTGAAACAATTATC
CTGAGAATAAATGCCTTGGCCTTTATATGGAAATGTGGAACTGAGTGGATATGCTGTTTTTGTCTGTTAA
ACAGAGAAGCTGGCTGTTATCCACTGAGAAGCGAACGAAACAGTCGGGAAAATCTCCCATTATCGTAGAG
ATCCGCATTATTAATCTCAGGAGCCTGTGTAGCGTTTATAGGAAGTAGTGTTCTGTCATGATGCCTGCAA
GCGGTAACGAAAACGATTTGAATATGCCTTCAGGAACAATAGAAATCTTCGTGCGGTGTTACGTTGAAGT
GGAGCGGATTATGTCAGCAATGGACAGAACAACCTAATGAACACAGAACCATGATGTGGTCTGTCCTTTT
ACAGCCAGTAGTGCTCGCCGCAGTCGAGCGACAGGGCGAAGCCCTCGAGTGAGCGAGGAAGCACCAGGGA
ACAGCACTTATATATTCTGCTTACACACGATGCCTGAAAAAACTTCCCTTGGGGTTATCCACTTATCCAC
GGGGATATTTTTATAATTATTTTTTTTATAGTTTTTAGATCTTCTTTTTTAGAGCGCCTTGTAGGCCTTT
ATCCATGCTGGTTCTAGAGAAGGTGTTGTGACAAATTGCCCTTTCAGTGTGACAAATCACCCTCAAATGA
CAGTCCTGTCTGTGACAAATTGCCCTTAACCCTGTGACAAATTGCCCTCAGAAGAAGCTGTTTTTTCACA
AAGTTATCCCTGCTTATTGACTCTTTTTTATTTAGTGTGACAATCTAAAAACTTGTCACACTTCACATGG
ATCTGTCATGGCGGAAACAGCGGTTATCAATCACAAGAAACGTAAAAATAGCCCGCGAATCGTCCAGTCA
AACGACCTCACTGAGGCGGCATATAGTCTCTCCCGGGATCAAAAACGTATGCTGTATCTGTTCGTTGACC
AGATCAGAAAATCTGATGGCACCCTACAGGAACATGACGGTATCTGCGAGATCCATGTTGCTAAATATGC
TGAAATATTCGGATTGACCTCTGCGGAAGCCAGTAAGGATATACGGCAGGCATTGAAGAGTTTCGCGGGG
AAGGAAGTGGTTTTTTATCGCCCTGAAGAGGATGCCGGCGATGAAAAAGGCTATGAATCTTTTCCTTGGT
TTATCAAACGTGCGCACAGTCCATCCAGAGGGCTTTACAGTGTACATATCAACCCATATCTCATTCCCTT
CTTTATCGGGTTACAGAACCGGTTTACGCAGTTTCGGCTTAGTGAAACAAAAGAAATCACCAATCCGTAT
GCCATGCGTTTATACGAATCCCTGTGTCAGTATCGTAAGCCGGATGGCTCAGGCATCGTCTCTCTGAAAA
TCGACTGGATCATAGAGCGTTACCAGCTGCCTCAAAGTTACCAGCGTATGCCTGACTTCCGCCGCCGCTT
CCTGCAGGTCTGTGTTAATGAGATCAACAGCAGAACTCCAATGCGCCTCTCATACATTGAGAAAAAGAAA
GGCCGCCAGACGACTCATATCGTATTTTCCTTCCGCGATATCACTTCCATGACGACAGGATAGTCTGAGG
GTTATCTGTCACAGATTTGAGGGTGGTTCGTCACATTTGTTCTGACCTACTGAGGGTAATTTGTCACAGT
TTTGCTGTTTCCTTCAGCCTGCATGGATTTTCTCATACTTTTTGAACTGTAATTTTTAAGGAAGCCAAAT
TTGAGGGCAGTTTGTCACAGTTGATTTCCTTCTCTTTCCCTTCGTCATGTGACCTGATATCGGGGGTTAG
TTCGTCATCATTGATGAGGGTTGATTATCACAGTTTATTACTCTGAATTGGCTATCCGCGTGTGTACCTC
TACCTGGAGTTTTTCCCACGGTGGATATTTCTTCTTGCGCTGAGCGTAAGAGCTATCTGACAGAACAGTT
CTTCTTTGCTTCCTCGCCAGTTCGCTCGCTATGCTCGGTTACACGGCTGCGGCGAGCGCTAGTGATAATA
AGTGACTGAGGTATGTGCTCTTCTTATCTCCTTTTGTAGTGTTGCTCTTATTTTAAACAACTTTGCGGTT
TTTTGATGACTTTGCGATTTTGTTGTTGCTTTGCAGTAAATTGCAAGATTTAATAAAAAAACGCAAAGCA
ATGATTAAAGGATGTTCAGAATGAAACTCATGGAAACACTTAACCAGTGCATAAACGCTGGTCATGAAAT
GACGAAGGCTATCGCCATTGCACAGTTTAATGATGACAGCCCGGAAGCGAGGAAAATAACCCGGCGCTGG
AGAATAGGTGAAGCAGCGGATTTAGTTGGGGTTTCTTCTCAGGCTATCAGAGATGCCGAGAAAGCAGGGC
GACTACCGCACCCGGATATGGAAATTCGAGGACGGGTTGAGCAACGTGTTGGTTATACAATTGAACAAAT
TAATCATATGCGTGATGTGTTTGGTACGCGATTGCGACGTGCTGAAGACGTATTTCCACCGGTGATCGGG
GTTGCTGCCCATAAAGGTGGCGTTTACAAAACCTCAGTTTCTGTTCATCTTGCTCAGGATCTGGCTCTGA
AGGGGCTACGTGTTTTGCTCGTGGAAGGTAACGACCCCCAGGGAACAGCCTCAATGTATCACGGATGGGT
ACCAGATCTTCATATTCATGCAGAAGACACTCTCCTGCCTTTCTATCTTGGGGAAAAGGACGATGTCACT
TATGCAATAAAGCCCACTTGCTGGCCGGGGCTTGACATTATTCCTTCCTGTCTGGCTCTGCACCGTATTG
AAACTGAGTTAATGGGCAAATTTGATGAAGGTAAACTGCCCACCGATCCACACCTGATGCTCCGACTGGC
CATTGAAACTGTTGCTCATGACTATGATGTCATAGTTATTGACAGCGCGCCTAACCTGGGTATCGGCACG
ATTAATGTCGTATGTGCTGCTGATGTGCTGATTGTTCCCACGCCTGCTGAGTTGTTTGACTACACCTCCG
CACTGCAGTTTTTCGATATGCTTCGTGATCTGCTCAAGAACGTTGATCTTAAAGGGTTCGAGCCTGATGT
ACGTATTTTGCTTACCAAATACAGCAATAGTAATGGCTCTCAGTCCCCGTGGATGGAGGAGCAAATTCGG
GATGCCTGGGGAAGCATGGTTCTAAAAAATGTTGTACGTGAAACGGATGAAGTTGGTAAAGGTCAGATCC
GGATGAGAACTGTTTTTGAACAGGCCATTGATCAACGCTCTTCAACTGGTGCCTGGAGAAATGCTCTTTC
TATTTGGGAACCTGTCTGCAATGAAATTTTCGATCGTCTGATTAAACCACGCTGGGAGATTAGATAATGA
AGCGTGCGCCTGTTATTCCAAAACATACGCTCAATACTCAACCGGTTGAAGATACTTCGTTATCGACACC
AGCTGCCCCGATGGTGGATTCGTTAATTGCGCGCGTAGGAGTAATGGCTCGCGGTAATGCCATTACTTTG
CCTGTATGTGGTCGGGATGTGAAGTTTACTCTTGAAGTGCTCCGGGGTGATAGTGTTGAGAAGACCTCTC
GGGTATGGTCAGGTAATGAACGTGACCAGGAGCTGCTTACTGAGGACGCACTGGATGATCTCATCCCTTC
TTTTCTACTGACTGGTCAACAGACACCGGCGTTCGGTCGAAGAGTATCTGGTGTCATAGAAATTGCCGAT
GGGAGTCGCCGTCGTAAAGCTGCTGCACTTACCGAAAGTGATTATCGTGTTCTGGTTGGCGAGCTGGATG
ATGAGCAGATGGCTGCATTATCCAGATTGGGTAACGATTATCGCCCAACAAGTGCTTATGAACGTGGTCA
GCGTTATGCAAGCCGATTGCAGAATGAATTTGCTGGAAATATTTCTGCGCTGGCTGATGCGGAAAATATT
TCACGTAAGATTATTACCCGCTGTATCAACACCGCCAAATTGCCTAAATCAGTTGTTGCTCTTTTTTCTC
ACCCCGGTGAACTATCTGCCCGGTCAGGTGATGCACTTCAAAAAGCCTTTACAGATAAAGAGGAATTACT
TAAGCAGCAGGCATCTAACCTTCATGAGCAGAAAAAAGCTGGGGTGATATTTGAAGCTGAAGAAGTTATC
ACTCTTTTAACTTCTGTGCTTAAAACGTCATCTGCATCAAGAACTAGTTTAAGCTCACGACATCAGTTTG
CTCCTGGAGCGACAGTATTGTATAAGGGCGATAAAATGGTGCTTAACCTGGACAGGTCTCGTGTTCCAAC
TGAGTGTATAGAGAAAATTGAGGCCATTCTTAAGGAACTTGAAAAGCCAGCACCCTGATGCGACCACGTT
TTAGTCTACGTTTATCTGTCTTTACTTAATGTCCTTTGTTACAGGCCAGAAAGCATAACTGGCCTGAATA
TTCTCTCTGGGCCCACTGTTCCACTTGTATCGTCGGTCTGATAATCAGACTGGGACCACGGTCCCACTCG
TATCGTCGGTCTGATTATTAGTCTGGGACCACGGTCCCACTCGTATCGTCGGTCTGATTATTAGTCTGGG
ACCACGGTCCCACTCGTATCGTCGGTCTGATAATCAGACTGGGACCACGGTCCCACTCGTATCGTCGGTC
TGATTATTAGTCTGGGACCATGGTCCCACTCGTATCGTCGGTCTGATTATTAGTCTGGGACCACGGTCCC
ACTCGTATCGTCGGTCTGATTATTAGTCTGGAACCACGGTCCCACTCGTATCGTCGGTCTGATTATTAGT
CTGGGACCACGGTCCCACTCGTATCGTCGGTCTGATTATTAGTCTGGGACCACGATCCCACTCGTGTTGT
CGGTCTGATTATCGGTCTGGGACCACGGTCCCACTTGTATTGTCGATCAGACTATCAGCGTGAGACTACG
ATTCCATCAATGCCTGTCAAGGGCAAGTATTGACATGTCGTCGTAACCTGTAGAACGGAGTAACCTCGGT
GTGCGGTTGTATGCCTGCTGTGGATTGCTGCTGTGTCCTGCTTATCCACAACATTTTGCGCACGGTTATG
TGGACAAAATACCTGGTTACCCAGGCCGTGCCGGCACGTTAACCGGGCTGCATCCGATGCAAGTGTGTCG
CTGTCGACGAGCTCGCGAGCTCGGACATGAGGTTGCCCCGTATTCAGTGTCGCTGATTTGTATTGTCTGA
AGTTGTTTTTACGTTAAGTTGATGCAGATCAATTAATACGATACCTGCGTCATAATTGATTATTTGACGT
GGTTTGATGGCCTCCACGCACGTTGTGATATGTAGATGATAATCATTATCACTTTACGGGTCCTTTCCGG
TGATCCGACAGGTTACGGGGCGGCGACCTCGCGGGTTTTCGCTATTTATGAAAATTTTCCGGTTTAAGGC
GTTTCCGTTCTTCTTCGTCATAACTTAATGTTTTTATTTAAAATACCCTCTGAAAAGAAAGGAAACGACA
GGTGCTGAAAGCGAGCTTTTTGGCCTCTGTCGTTTCCTTTCTCTGTTTTTGTCCGTGGAATGAACAATGG
AAGTCCTGGCGTAATAGCGAAGAGGCCCGCACCGATCGCCCTTCCCAACAGTTGCGCAGCCTGAATGGCG
AATGGCGCCTGATGCGGTATTTTCTCCTTACGCATCTGTGCGGTATTTCACACCGCATATGGTGCACTCT
CAGTACAATCTGCTCTGATGCCGCATAGTTAAGCCAGCCCCGACACCCGCCAACACCCGCTGACGCGCCC
TGACGGGCTTGTCTGCTCCCGGCATCCGCTTACAGACAAGCTGTGACCGTCTCCGGGAGCTGCATGTGTC
AGAGGTTTTCACCGTCATCACCGAAACGCGCGAGACGAAAGGGCCTCGTGATACGCCTATTTTTATAGGT
TAATGTCATGATAATAATGGTTTCTTAGACGTCAGGTGGCACTTTTCGGGGAAATGTGCGCGGAACCCCT
ATTTGTTTATTTTTCTAAATACATTCAAATATGTATCCGCTCATGAGACAATAACCCTGATAAATGCTTC
AATAATATTGAAAAAGGAAGAGTATGAGTATTCAACATTTCCGTGTCGCCCTTATTCCCTTTTTTGCGGC
ATTTTGCCTTCCTGTTTTTGCTCACCCAGAAACGCTGGTGAAAGTAAAAGATGCTGAAGATCAGTTGGGT
GCACGAGTGGGTTACATCGAACTGGATCTCAACAGCGGTAAGATCCTTGAGAGTTTTCGCCCCGAAGAAC
GTTTTCCAATGATGAGCACTTTTAAAGTTCTGCTATGTGGCGCGGTATTATCCCGTATTGACGCCGGGCA
AGAGCAACTCGGTCGCCGCATACACTATTCTCAGAATGACTTGGTTGAGTACTCACCAGTCACAGAAAAG
CATCTTACGGATGGCATGACAGTAAGAGAATTATGCAGTGCTGCCATAACCATGAGTGATAACACTGCGG
CCAACTTACTTCTGACAACGATCGGAGGACCGAAGGAGCTAACCGCTTTTTTGCACAACATGGGGGATCA
TGTAACTCGCCTTGATCGTTGGGAACCGGAGCTGAATGAAGCCATACCAAACGACGAGCGTGACACCACG
ATGCCTGTAGCAATGGCAACAACGTTGCGCAAACTATTAACTGGCGAACTACTTACTCTAGCTTCCCGGC
AACAATTAATAGACTGGATGGAGGCGGATAAAGTTGCAGGACCACTTCTGCGCTCGGCCCTTCCGGCTGG
CTGGTTTATTGCTGATAAATCTGGAGCCGGTGAGCGTGGGTCTCGCGGTATCATTGCAGCACTGGGGCCA
GATGGTAAGCCCTCCCGTATCGTAGTTATCTACACGACGGGGAGTCAGGCAACTATGGATGAACGAAATA
GACAGATCGCTGAGATAGGTGCCTCACTGATTAAGCATTGGTAACTGTCAGACCAAGTTTACTCATATAT
ACTTTAGATTGATTTAAAACTTCATTTTTAATTTAAAAGGATCTAGGTGAAGATCCTTTTTGATAATCTC
ATGACCAAAATCCCTTAACGTGAGTTTTCGTTCCACTGAGCGTCAGACCCCGTAGAAAAGATCAAAGGAT
CTTCTTGAGATCCTTTTTTTCTGCGCGTAATCTGCTGCTTGCAAACAAAAAAACCACCGCTACCAGCGGT
GGTTTGTTTGCCGGATCAAGAGCTACCAACTCTTTTTCCGAAGGTAACTGGCTTCAGCAGAGCGCAGATA
CCAAATACTGTTCTTCTAGTGTAGCCGTAGTTAGGCCACCACTTCAAGAACTCTGTAGCACCGCCTACAT
ACCTCGCTCTGCTAATCCTGTTACCAGTGGCTGCTGCCAGTGGCGATAAGTCGTGTCTTACCGGGTTGGA
CTCAAGACGATAGTTACCGGATAAGGCGCAGCGGTCGGGCTGAACGGGGGGTTCGTGCACACAGCCCAGC
TTGGAGCGAACGACCTACACCGAACTGAGATACCTACAGCGTGAGCTATGAGAAAGCGCCACGCTTCCCG
AAGGGAGAAAGGCGGACAGGTATCCGGTAAGCGGCAGGGTCGGAACAGGAGAGCGCACGAGGGAGCTTCC
AGGGGGAAACGCCTGGTATCTTTATAGTCCTGTCGGGTTTCGCCACCTCTGACTTGAGCGTCGATTTTTG
TGATGCTCGTCAGGGGGGCGGAGCCTATGGAAAAACGCCAGCAACGCGGCCTTTTTACGGTTCCTGGCCT
TTTGCTGGCCTTTTGCTCACATGTTCTTTCCTGCGTTATCCCCTGATTCTGTGGATAACCGTATTACCGC
CTTTGAGTGAGCTGATACCGCTCGCCGCAGCCGAACGACCGAGCGCAGCGAGTCAGTGAGCGAGGAAGCG
GAAGAGCGCCCAATACGCAAACCGCCTCTCCCCGCGCGTTGGCCGATTCATTAATGCAGCTTGCGCCGTT
CCACTTCGATGCGTCAGTGAAGCGACATGAGGTTGCCCCGTATTCAGTGTCGCTGATTTGTATTGTCTGA
AGTTGTTTTTACGTTAAGTTGATGCAGATCAATTAATACGATACCTGCGTCATAATTGATTATTTGACGT
GGTTTGATGGCCTCCACGCACGTTGTGATATGTAGATGATAATCATTATTACTTTACGGGTCCTTTCCGG
TGATCCGACAGGTTACGGGGCGGCGACCTCGCGGGTTTTCGCTATTTATGAAAATTTTCCGGTTTAAGGC
GTTTCCGTTCTTCTTCGTCATAACTTAATGTTTTTATTTAAAATACCCTCTGAAAAGAAAGGAAACGACA
GGTGCTGAAAGCGAGCTTTTTGGCCTCTGTCGTTTCCTTTCTCTGTTTTTGTCCGTGGAATGAACAATGG
AAGTCCGAGCTCATCGCTAATAACTTCGTATAGCATACATTATACGAAGTTATATTCGATGCGGCCGCTA
ATACGACTCACTATAGGGAGAAGCTTAATGATACGGCGMCGAGCCCGTGCATGCTGGA
