>Addgene plasmid #89696 | pFosill-2 | addgene partial sequence | sequence record 178531 | CAT-F3 5'-tgtcggcagaatgcttaatg-3'
GGCGGGGCGTAATTTTTTTAAGGCAGTTATTGGTGCCCTTAAACGCCTGGTTGCTACGCCTGAATAAGTG
ATAATAAGCGGATGAATGGCAGAAATTCGATGATAAGCTGTCAAACATGAGAATTGGTCGACGGCCCGGG
CGGCCGCATACGATTTAGGTGACACTATAGGATCTCAAGCAGAAGACGGCATACGACACTGCTGAGGATG
TGACTGGAGTTCAGACGTGTGCTCTTCCGATCTCCACGTGCATGCTGGATCCAGCATGCACGTGGAGATC
GGAAGAGCGTCGTGTAGGGAAAGAGTGTCCTCAGCAGTGTCGGTGGTCGCCGTATCATTAAGCTTCTCCC
TATAGTGAGTCGTATTAGCGGCCGCATCGAATATAACTTCGTATAATGTATGCTATACGAAGTTATTAGC
GATGAGCTCGGACTTCCATTGTTCATTCCACGGACAAAAACAGAGAAAGGAAACGACAGAGGCCAAAAAG
CTCGCTTTCAGCACCTGTCGTTTCCTTTCTTTTCAGAGGGTATTTTAAATAAAAACATTAAGTTATGACG
AAGAAGAACGGAAACGCCTTAAACCGGAAAATTTTCATAAATAGCGAAAACCCGCGAGGTCGCCGCCCCG
TAACCTGTCGGATCACCGGAAAGGACCCGTAA
